Addgene plasmid #44077: pTF274 (pFA6a-PSc-6xGly-3xFlag-HphMX)
Purpose: (Empty Backbone)
Depositing lab: Tim Formosa. Depositing organization: University of Utah.
Backbone
  Vector backbone: pFA6a-6xGLY-3xFLAG-hphMX4 (Addgene plasmid # 20755)
  Backbone manufacturer: Mark Hochstrasser lab (Yale Univeristy, New Haven, CT) (PMID: 19243080)
  Backbone size (bp): 4477
  Modifications to backbone: 6xGly/3xFlag replaced with PSc/6xGly/3xFlag
  Vector type: PCR-based yeast C-terminal tagging
  Selectable markers: Hygromycin
  Tag / fusion protein: PreScission protease site (C terminal on backbone); 6xGly linker (C terminal on backbone); 3xFlag (C terminal on backbone); ADH1 transcription terminator (C terminal on backbone); HphMX casette (C terminal on backbone)
Growth in bacteria
  Bacterial resistance: Ampicillin, 100 μg/mL
  Growth temperature: 37°C
  Growth strain: DH5alpha
  Copy number: Unknown
Gene/Insert
  Cloning method: Ligation Independent Cloning
  Sequencing primers: 5′ Sp6; 3′ T7
Resource information
  A portion of this plasmid was derived from a plasmid made by: Backbone pFA6a-6xGLY-3xFLAG-hphMX4 from Mark Hochstrasser lab (Yale Univeristy, New Haven, CT) via Addgene (Plasmid no. 20755)
Terms and licenses: Academic/Nonprofit Terms; Industry Terms: Not Available to Industry
Depositor comments: The depositing lab has constructed and deposited here 36 plasmids that can be used to generate linear PCR products to fuse to the 3' end of an ORF in the yeast genome and add (TEV or PreScission protease site) - 6X Gly linker - (12X His, 2X Strep, 3X FLAG, Protein A, or V5) - ADH1 transcription terminator - (KanMX, HphMX, or His3MX). Six plasmids (Addgene plasmids 44062, 44068, 44074, 44080, 44086, and 44092) have no epitope/purification tag and so can be used to add an alternate tag by standard cloning into unique XhoI-KpnI-XbaI sites, if desired. The other 30 plasmids are all of the possible combinations of the protease site - tag - marker options listed above. After fusion, the modified protein can then be followed with the epitope or purified using the tag and released from the matrix with the protease site. The constructs were designed with one of two different protease sites to allow a complex with two different tags to be purified in two successive steps, using each protease to release the complex from each purification matrix. The schematic diagram (see attached above) represents the format of the constructs and shows the proper scheme for producing the desired PCR products (see also below). If only epitope tagging is needed, the upstream primer can be adjusted to skip the protease site (see example below). Construction: DS5421 (pFA6a-6xGLY-3XFLAG-HIS3MX6 (Addgene Plasmid #20753), DS5422 (pFA6a-6xGLY-3XFLAG-KanMX) (Addgene Plasmid #20754), or DS5423 (pFA6a-6xGLY-3XFLAG-HphMX) (Addgene Plasmid #20755) (corresponding to each selection marker) was digested with AscI and PacI to release 3XFlag and replace it with TEV or PreScision sites followed by 6xGly and an XhoI-KpnI-XbaI linker. Affinity tags were constructed by PCR or by annealing oligos to fit into the XhoI-XbaI gap. This includes 12xHis, 2xStrep II, 3xFLAG, PrtA (2 repeats as found in pBS1479), and V5. Each tag was inserted into each base vector, making 30 templates with all combinations of protease site, tag, and selectable marker. PCR amplification: These two primers (along with 50 nt of homology to the targets at the 5' ends) will amplify the desired product from any of the constructs (the reading frame for P1 is important – alternating codons bracketed). P1 5’-(homology)...[CGA]CGG[ATC]CCC[GGG]TTA[ATT]AAC-3’ P2 5’-(homology)...GATATCATCGATGAATTCGAGCTCGTTT-3’ If only epitope tagging is needed, the upstream primer can be adjusted to skip the protease site. As an example, for the V5-tag-containing constructs, usage of the following primer (5’-(homology)... GGTGGAGGCTCTAGAGGTAAGCCAATTCCA-3’) in place of P1 will omit the protease cleavage site and add only 3xGly and V5 (GGGSR-V5-Stop).
How to cite: pTF274 (pFA6a-PSc-6xGly-3xFlag-HphMX) was a gift from Tim Formosa (Addgene plasmid # 44077 ; http://n2t.net/addgene:44077 ; RRID:Addgene_44077)
