[The description below was written by a language model from this plasmid's Addgene catalogue record and pLannotate feature annotations shown in this document.]
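Description:
pTF274 (pFA6a-PSc-6xGly-3xFlag-HphMX) is a PCR template plasmid for C-terminal tagging of genes at their chromosomal loci in budding yeast. It is not an expression vector and carries no gene insert. It derives from pFA6a-6xGLY-3xFLAG-hphMX4, in which the original tag segment was replaced with a PreScission protease site followed by a 6xGly linker and a 3xFLAG tag. In E. coli it is maintained through a ColE1/pUC-type origin and selected with ampicillin (β-lactamase with its own promoter). No yeast replication origin is annotated, consistent with its role as a template only. The automated feature table also reports short rop, bom and lacI fragments, which are backbone remnants, and detects only a fragment of the FLAG region rather than the full protease site–linker–tag module.

The functional cassette lies between the SP6 and T7 promoter sites used for sequencing. It reads PreScission site, glycine linker, 3xFLAG, the S. cerevisiae ADH1 transcription terminator, then the HphMX hygromycin-resistance marker. Primers carrying about 50 nt of target homology amplify this cassette as a linear product that integrates by homologous recombination at the 3′ end of a chosen ORF, fusing the tag in frame, and transformants are selected on hygromycin.

The tagged protein can be followed through the FLAG epitope or affinity purified and then released from the matrix by PreScission cleavage. The plasmid belongs to a 36-member set combining two protease sites (TEV or PreScission), five tags and three markers. Using different protease sites on two subunits allows a complex to be purified in two sequential steps. An alternative upstream primer can omit the protease site when only epitope tagging is needed.
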