Features (pLannotate 1.2.2; 11 found; start..end, strand, type, name):
    199..303     -  promoter       AmpR promoter: bla
    398..433     +  CDS            rop (fragment): Rop protein, which maintains plasmids at low copy number; rop
    535..586     +  misc_feature   bom (fragment): basis of mobility region from pBR322
    649..667     +  promoter       SP6 promoter: promoter for bacteriophage SP6 RNA polymerase
    821..841     +  CDS            FLAG (fragment): FLAG® epitope tag, followed by an enterokinase cleavage site
    870..1057    +  terminator     ADH1 terminator: S. cerevisiae ADH1; transcription terminator for the S. cerevisiae alcohol dehydrogenase 1 (ADH1) gene
   1132..2707    +  gene           hphMX6: yeast selectable marker conferring hygromycin resistance
   2815..2833    -  promoter       T7 promoter: promoter for bacteriophage T7 RNA polymerase
   2855..2908    -  CDS            lacI (fragment): lac repressor; lacI; The lac repressor binds to the lac operator to inhibit transcription in E. coli. This inhibition can be relieved by adding lactose or isopropyl-β-D-thiogalactopyranoside (IPTG).
   3091..3679    -  rep_origin     ori: high-copy-number ColE1/pMB1/pBR322/pUC origin of replication
   3850..198     -  CDS            AmpR (across the origin): β-lactamase; bla; confers resistance to ampicillin, carbenicillin, and related antibiotics
>Addgene plasmid #44077 | pTF274 (pFA6a-PSc-6xGly-3xFlag-HphMX) | depositor full sequence | sequence record 61678 | pTF274 (pFA6a-PSc-6xGly-3xFlag-HphMX) sequence 4512 bps
CATTGGAAAACGTTCTTCGGGGCGAAAACTCTCAAGGATCTTACCGCTGTTGAGATCCAGTTCGATGTAA
CCCACTCGTGCACCCAACTGATCTTCAGCATCTTTTACTTTCACCAGCGTTTCTGGGTGAGCAAAAACAG
GAAGGCAAAATGCCGCAAAAAAGGGAATAAGGGCGACACGGAAATGTTGAATACTCATACTCTTCCTTTT
TCAATATTATTGAAGCATTTATCAGGGTTATTGTCTCATGAGCGGATACATATTTGAATGTATTTAGAAA
AATAAACAAATAGGGGTTCCGCGCACATTTCCCCGAAAAGTGCCACCTGACGTCTAAGAAACCATTATTA
TCATGACATTAACCTATAAAAATAGGCGTATCACGAGGCCCTTTCGTCTCGCGCGTTTCGGTGATGACGG
TGAAAACCTCTGACACATGCAGCTCCCGGAGACGGTCACAGCTTGTCTGTAAGCGGATGCCGGGAGCAGA
CAAGCCCGTCAGGGCGCGTCAGCGGGTGTTGGCGGGTGTCGGGGCTGGCTTAACTATGCGGCATCAGAGC
AGATTGTACTGAGAGTGCACCATATGGACATATTGTCGTTAGAACGCGGCTACAATTAATACATAACCTT
ATGTATCATACACATACGATTTAGGTGACACTATAGAACGCGGCCGCCAGCTGAAGCTTCGTACGCTGCA
GGTCGACGGATCCCCGGGTTAATTAACTTGGAAGTATTGTTCCAAGGTCCAGGTGGAGGCGGTGGAGGCT
CTAGAGACTACAAGGACCACGACGGTGACTACAAGGACCACGACATTGACTACAAGGATGACGATGACAA
GTGACTCGAGGCGCGCCACTTCTAAATAAGCGAATTTCTTATGATTTATGATTTTTATTATTAAATAAGT
TATAAAAAAAATAAGTGTATACAAATTTTAAAGTGACTCTTAGGTTTTAAAACGAAAATTCTTATTCTTG
AGTAACTCTTTCCTGTAGGTCAGGTTGCTTTCTCAGGTATAGTATGAGGTCGCTCTTATTGACCACACCT
CTACCGGCAGATCCGCTAGGGATAACAGGGTAATATAGATCTGTTTAGCTTGCCTCGTCCCCGCCGGGTC
ACCCGGCCAGCGACATGGAGGCCCAGAATACCCTCCTTGACAGTCTTGACGTGCGCAGCTCAGGGGCATG
ATGTGACTGTCGCCCGTACATTTAGCCCATACATCCCCATGTATAATCATTTGCATCCATACATTTTGAT
GGCCGCACGGCGCGAAGCAAAAATTACGGCTCCTCGCTGCAGACCTGCGAGCAGGGAAACGCTCCCCTCA
CAGACGCGTTGAATTGTCCCCACGCCGCGCCCCTGTAGAGAAATATAAAAGGTTAGGATTTGCCACTGAG
GTTCTTCTTTCATATACTTCCTTTTAAAATCTTGCTAGGATACAGTTCTCACATCACATCCGAACATAAA
CAACCATGGGTAAAAAGCCTGAACTCACCGCGACGTCTGTCGAGAAGTTTCTGATCGAAAAGTTCGACAG
CGTCTCCGACCTGATGCAGCTCTCGGAGGGCGAAGAATCTCGTGCTTTCAGCTTCGATGTAGGAGGGCGT
GGATATGTCCTGCGGGTAAATAGCTGCGCCGATGGTTTCTACAAAGATCGTTATGTTTATCGGCACTTTG
CATCGGCCGCGCTCCCGATTCCGGAAGTGCTTGACATTGGGGAATTCAGCGAGAGCCTGACCTATTGCAT
CTCCCGCCGTGCACAGGGTGTCACGTTGCAAGACCTGCCTGAAACCGAACTGCCCGCTGTTCTGCAGCCG
GTCGCGGAGGCCATGGATGCGATCGCTGCGGCCGATCTTAGCCAGACGAGCGGGTTCGGCCCATTCGGAC
CGCAAGGAATCGGTCAATACACTACATGGCGTGATTTCATATGCGCGATTGCTGATCCCCATGTGTATCA
CTGGCAAACTGTGATGGACGACACCGTCAGTGCGTCCGTCGCGCAGGCTCTCGATGAGCTGATGCTTTGG
GCCGAGGACTGCCCCGAAGTCCGGCACCTCGTGCACGCGGATTTCGGCTCCAACAATGTCCTGACGGACA
ATGGCCGCATAACAGCGGTCATTGACTGGAGCGAGGCGATGTTCGGGGATTCCCAATACGAGGTCGCCAA
CATCTTCTTCTGGAGGCCGTGGTTGGCTTGTATGGAGCAGCAGACGCGCTACTTCGAGCGGAGGCATCCG
GAGCTTGCAGGATCGCCGCGGCTCCGGGCGTATATGCTCCGCATTGGTCTTGACCAACTCTATCAGAGCT
TGGTTGACGGCAATTTCGATGATGCAGCTTGGGCGCAGGGTCGATGCGACGCAATCGTCCGATCCGGAGC
CGGGACTGTCGGGCGTACACAAATCGCCCGCAGAAGCGCGGCCGTCTGGACCGATGGCTGTGTAGAAGTA
CTCGCCGATAGTGGAAACCGACGCCCCAGCACTCGTCCGAGGGCAAAGGAATAATCAGTACTGACAATAA
AAAGATTCTTGTTTTCAAGAACTTGTCATTTGTATAGTTTTTTTATATTGTAGTTGTTCTATTTTAATCA
AATGTTAGCGTGATTTATATTTTTTTTCGCCTCGACATCATCTGCCCAGATGCGAAGTTAAGTGCGCAGA
AAGTAATATCATGCGTCAATCGTATGTGAATGCTGGTCGCTATACTGCTGTCGATTCGATACTAACGCCG
CCATCCAGTGTCGAAAACGAGCTCGAATTCATCGATGATATCAGATCCACTAGTGGCCTATGCGGCCGCG
GATCTGCCGGTCTCCCTATAGTGAGTCGTATTAATTTCGATAAGCCAGGTTAACCTGCATTAATGAATCG
GCCAACGCGCGGGGAGAGGCGGTTTGCGTATTGGGCGCTCTTCCGCTTCCTCGCTCACTGACTCGCTGCG
CTCGGTCGTTCGGCTGCGGCGAGCGGTATCAGCTCACTCAAAGGCGGTAATACGGTTATCCACAGAATCA
GGGGATAACGCAGGAAAGAACATGTGAGCAAAAGGCCAGCAAAAGGCCAGGAACCGTAAAAAGGCCGCGT
TGCTGGCGTTTTTCCATAGGCTCCGCCCCCCTGACGAGCATCACAAAAATCGACGCTCAAGTCAGAGGTG
GCGAAACCCGACAGGACTATAAAGATACCAGGCGTTTCCCCCTGGAAGCTCCCTCGTGCGCTCTCCTGTT
CCGACCCTGCCGCTTACCGGATACCTGTCCGCCTTTCTCCCTTCGGGAAGCGTGGCGCTTTCTCAATGCT
CACGCTGTAGGTATCTCAGTTCGGTGTAGGTCGTTCGCTCCAAGCTGGGCTGTGTGCACGAACCCCCCGT
TCAGCCCGACCGCTGCGCCTTATCCGGTAACTATCGTCTTGAGTCCAACCCGGTAAGACACGACTTATCG
CCACTGGCAGCAGCCACTGGTAACAGGATTAGCAGAGCGAGGTATGTAGGCGGTGCTACAGAGTTCTTGA
AGTGGTGGCCTAACTACGGCTACACTAGAAGGACAGTATTTGGTATCTGCGCTCTGCTGAAGCCAGTTAC
CTTCGGAAAAAGAGTTGGTAGCTCTTGATCCGGCAAACAAACCACCGCTGGTAGCGGTGGTTTTTTTGTT
TGCAAGCAGCAGATTACGCGCAGAAAAAAAGGATCTCAAGAAGATCCTTTGATCTTTTCTACGGGGTCTG
ACGCTCAGTGGAACGAAAACTCACGTTAAGGGATTTTGGTCATGAGATTATCAAAAAGGATCTTCACCTA
GATCCTTTTAAATTAAAAATGAAGTTTTAAATCAATCTAAAGTATATATGAGTAAACTTGGTCTGACAGT
TACCAATGCTTAATCAGTGAGGCACCTATCTCAGCGATCTGTCTATTTCGTTCATCCATAGTTGCCTGAC
TCCCCGTCGTGTAGATAACTACGATACGGGAGGGCTTACCATCTGGCCCCAGTGCTGCAATGATACCGCG
AGACCCACGCTCACCGGCTCCAGATTTATCAGCAATAAACCAGCCAGCCGGAAGGGCCGAGCGCAGAAGT
GGTCCTGCAACTTTATCCGCCTCCATCCAGTCTATTAATTGTTGCCGGGAAGCTAGAGTAAGTAGTTCGC
CAGTTAATAGTTTGCGCAACGTTGTTGCCATTGCTACAGGCATCGTGGTGTCACGCTCGTCGTTTGGTAT
GGCTTCATTCAGCTCCGGTTCCCAACGATCAAGGCGAGTTACATGATCCCCCATGTTGTGCAAAAAAGCG
GTTAGCTCCTTCGGTCCTCCGATCGTTGTCAGAAGTAAGTTGGCCGCAGTGTTATCACTCATGGTTATGG
CAGCACTGCATAATTCTCTTACTGTCATGCCATCCGTAAGATGCTTTTCTGTGACTGGTGAGTACTCAAC
CAAGTCATTCTGAGAATAGTGTATGCGGCGACCGAGTTGCTCTTGCCCGGCGTCAATACGGGATAATACC
GCGCCACATAGCAGAACTTTAAAAGTGCTCAT
