>Addgene plasmid #44077 | pTF274 (pFA6a-PSc-6xGly-3xFlag-HphMX) | addgene partial sequence | sequence record 62085 | Sp6 5'-ATTTAGGTGACACTATAG-3'
TCGTACGCTGCAGGTCGACGGATCCCCGGGTTAATTAACTTGGAAGTATTGTTCCAAGGTCCAGGTGGAG
GCGGTGGAGGCTCTAGAGACTACAAGGACCACGACGGTGACTACAAGGACCACGACATTGACTACAAGGA
TGACGATGACAAGTGACTCGAGGCGCGCCACTTCTAAATAAGCGAATTTCTTATGATTTATGATTTTTAT
TATTAAATAAGTTATAAAAAAAATAAGTGTATACAAATTTTAAAGTGACTCTTAGGTTTTAAAACGAAAA
TTCTTATTCTTGAGTAACTCTTTCCTGTAGGTCAGGTTGCTTTCTCAGGTATAGTATGAGGTCGCTCTTA
TTGACCACACCTCTACCGGCAGATCCGCTAGGGATAACAGGGTAATATAGATCTGTTTAGCTTGCCTCGT
CCCCGCCGGGTCACCCGGCCAGCGACATGGAGGCCCAGAATACCCTCCTTGACAGTCTTGACGTGCGCAG
CTCAGGGGCATGATGTGACTGTCGCCCGTACATTTAGCCCATACATCCCCATGTATAATCATTTGCATCC
ATACATTTTGATGGCCGCACGGCGCGAAGCAAAAATTACGGCTCCTCGCTGCGGACCTGCGAGCAGGGAA
ACGCTCCCCTCACAGACGCGTTGAATTGTCCCCACGCCGCGCCCCTGTAGAGAAATATAAAAGGTTAGGA
TTTGCCACTGAGGTTCTTCTTTCATATACTTCCTTTTAAAATCTTGCTAGGATACAGTTCTCACATCACA
TCCGAACATAAACAACCATGGGTAAAAAGCCTGAACTCACCGCGACGTCTGTCGAGAAGTTTCTGATCGA
AAAGTTCGACAGCGTCTCCGA
